Addgene plasmid #210449: pWaaID
Purpose: Express waaI and waaD under the control of PBAD
Depositing lab: Sébastien Rodrigue. Depositing organization: University of Sherbrooke. Publication: Systematic investigation of recipient cell genetic requirements reveals important surface receptors for conjugative transfer of IncI2 plasmids. Allard N, Collette A, Paquette J, Rodrigue S, Cote JP. Commun Biol. 2023 Nov 16;6(1):1172. doi: 10.1038/s42003-023-05534-2. PubMed 37973843.
Backbone
  Vector backbone: pBAD30
  Backbone manufacturer: Guzman et al. 1995 PMID: 7608087
  Backbone size w/o insert (bp): 4919
  Vector type: Bacterial Expression
Growth in bacteria
  Bacterial resistance: Ampicillin, 100 μg/mL
  Growth temperature: 37°C
  Growth strain: DH5alpha
  Copy number: Low Copy
Gene/Insert
  Gene/Insert name: waaI and waaD
  Species: E. coli F653 (R3)
  Promoter: PBAD
  Cloning method: Gibson Cloning
  Sequencing primers: 5′ pBAD_fwd_primer; 3′ pBAD_rev_primer
Terms and licenses: Academic/Nonprofit Terms; Industry Terms: Not Available to Industry
How to cite: pWaaID was a gift from Sébastien Rodrigue (Addgene plasmid # 210449 ; http://n2t.net/addgene:210449 ; RRID:Addgene_210449)
