[The description below was written by a language model from this plasmid's Addgene catalogue record and pLannotate feature annotations shown in this document.]
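Description:
pWaaID is a bacterial expression plasmid built on the pBAD30 backbone that places two lipopolysaccharide (LPS) core biosynthesis genes, waaI and waaD, under arabinose-inducible control. The full sequence record is 7,077 nt. The plasmid replicates in E. coli from a p15A origin, which gives a low-to-medium copy number and is compatible with ColE1-type plasmids. It is selected with ampicillin through the bla (AmpR) gene and its own promoter. An M13 phage origin is also present. The short annotated fragments of ColE1-type and RSF origins, bom, CmR, TcR and the tet promoter appear to be remnants of the backbone's construction or partial homology matches, not functional parts.

The expression module consists of the araC regulator gene transcribed divergently from the araBAD promoter (PBAD). AraC represses this promoter in the absence of L-arabinose and activates it when the sugar is added, so expression is tight and titratable. Two tandem open reading frames, inserted by Gibson assembly, follow the promoter on the same strand, and the rrnB T1 and T2 terminators lie downstream.

The catalogue entry gives the genes as waaI and waaD from E. coli F653, an R3 core-type strain. The automated annotation labels them by their closest Salmonella homologues: rfaI/waaI, a galactosyltransferase acting on the LPS core, and waaK, an N-acetylglucosamine transferase. The second label is therefore a homology match to the waaD insert, not its recorded identity.

No tags or reporters are annotated. The associated study examined recipient-cell surface receptors needed for conjugative transfer of IncI2 plasmids. This suggests the plasmid is used to express R3-type outer-core glycosyltransferases and so alter or complement LPS structure in recipient cells.
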