Features (pLannotate 1.2.2; 17 found; start..end, strand, type, name):
     74..189     +  ncRNA          5S rRNA: Accession: RF00001 - 5S ribosomal RNA
    193..279     +  terminator     rrnB T1 terminator: Escherichia coli rrnB; transcription terminator T1 from the E. coli rrnB gene
    371..398     +  terminator     rrnB T2 terminator: transcription terminator T2 from the E. coli rrnB gene
    417..508     +  promoter       AmpR promoter: bla
    509..1369    +  CDS            AmpR: β-lactamase; bla; confers resistance to ampicillin, carbenicillin, and related antibiotics
   1411..1791    +  rep_origin     M13 ori (sequence partly withheld): M13 bacteriophage origin of replication; arrow indicates direction of (+) strand synthesis
   1977..2210    +  rep_origin     ori (fragment): high-copy-number ColE1/pMB1/pBR322/pUC origin of replication
   2422..2567    -  CDS            CmR (fragment): chloramphenicol acetyltransferase; cat; confers resistance to chloramphenicol
   2569..2590    +  misc_feature   bom (fragment): basis of mobility region from pBR322
   2689..2744    -  rep_origin     RSF ori (fragment): Plasmids containing the RSF 1030 origin of replication can be propagated in E. coli cells that contain additional plasmids with compatible origins.
   2832..3377    -  rep_origin     p15A ori: Plasmids containing the medium-copy-number p15A origin of replication can be propagated in E. coli cells that contain a second plasmid with the ColE1 origin.
   3416..3534    -  CDS            TcR (fragment): tetracycline efflux protein; tet; confers resistance to tetracycline
   3544..3562    +  promoter       tet promoter (fragment): E. coli promoter for tetracycline efflux protein gene
   3652..4530    -  CDS            araC: L-arabinose regulatory protein; araC
   4557..4841    +  promoter       araBAD promoter: araBAD; promoter of the L-arabinose operon of E. coli; the araC regulatory gene is transcribed in the opposite direction (Guzman et al., 1995)
   4922..5884    +  CDS            rfaI: RFAI_SALTY - Also known as waaI. Protein inferred from homology: Swiss-Prot protein existence level 3. Adds the galactose(I) group on the glucose(I) group of LPS. From Salmonella typhimurium (strain LT2 / SGSC1412 / ATCC 700720).
   5913..7052    +  CDS            waaK: WAAK_SALTY - Also known as rfaK. Protein inferred from homology: Swiss-Prot protein existence level 3. Adds the terminal N-acetyl-D-glucosamine group on the glucose(II) group of LPS. From Salmonella typhimurium (strain LT2 / SGSC1412 / ATCC 700720).
>Addgene plasmid #210449 | pWaaID | addgene full sequence | sequence record 416558 | Addgene NGS Result
GCGGATGAGAGAAGATTTTCAGCCTGATACAGATTAAATCAGAACGCAGAAGCGGTCTGATAAAACAGAA
TTTGCCTGGCGGCAGTAGCGCGGTGGTCCCACCTGACCCCATGCCGAACTCAGAAGTGAAACGCCGTAGC
GCCGATGGTAGTGTGGGGTCTCCCCATGCGAGAGTAGGGAACTGCCAGGCATCAAATAAAACGAAAGGCT
CAGTCGAAAGACTGGGCCTTTCGTTTTATCTGTTGTTTGTCGGTGAACGCTCTCCTGAGTAGGACAAATC
CGCCGGGAGCGGATTTGAACGTTGCGAAGCAACGGCCCGGAGGGTGGCGGGCAGGACGCCCGCCATAAAC
TGCCAGGCATCAAATTAAGCAGAAGGCCATCCTGACGGATGGCCTTTTTGCGTTTCTACAAACTCTTTTG
TTTATTTTTCTAAATACATTCAAATATGTATCCGCTCATGAGACAATAACCCTGATAAATGCTTCAATAA
TATTGAAAAAGGAAGAGTATGAGTATTCAACATTTCCGTGTCGCCCTTATTCCCTTTTTTGCGGCATTTT
GCCTTCCTGTTTTTGCTCACCCAGAAACGCTGGTGAAAGTAAAAGATGCTGAAGATCAGTTGGGTGCACG
AGTGGGTTACATCGAACTGGATCTCAACAGCGGTAAGATCCTTGAGAGTTTTCGCCCCGAAGAACGTTTT
CCAATGATGAGCACTTTTAAAGTTCTGCTATGTGGCGCGGTATTATCCCGTGTTGACGCCGGGCAAGAGC
AACTCGGTCGCCGCATACACTATTCTCAGAATGACTTGGTTGAGTACTCACCAGTCACAGAAAAGCATCT
TACGGATGGCATGACAGTAAGAGAATTATGCAGTGCTGCCATAACCATGAGTGATAACACTGCGGCCAAC
TTACTTCTGACAACGATCGGAGGACCGAAGGAGCTAACCGCTTTTTTGCACAACATGGGGGATCATGTAA
CTCGCCTTGATCGTTGGGAACCGGAGCTGAATGAAGCCATACCAAACGACGAGCGTGACACCACGATGCC
TGCAGCAATGGCAACAACGTTGCGCAAACTATTAACTGGCGAACTACTTACTCTAGCTTCCCGGCAACAA
TTAATAGACTGGATGGAGGCGGATAAAGTTGCAGGACCACTTCTGCGCTCGGCCCTTCCGGCTGGCTGGT
TTATTGCTGATAAATCTGGAGCCGGTGAGCGTGGGTCTCGCGGTATCATTGCAGCACTGGGGCCAGATGG
TAAGCCCTCCCGTATCGTAGTTATCTACACGACGGGGAGTCAGGCAACTATGGATGAACGAAATAGACAG
ATCGCTGAGATAGGTGCCTCACTGATTAAGCATTGGTAACTGTCAGACCAAGTTTACTCATATATACTTT
AGATTGATT
[125 nt withheld, positions 1410-1534]
C
[141 nt withheld, positions 1536-1676]
CCTTTGACGTTGGAGTCCACGTTCTTT
[37 nt withheld, positions 1704-1740]
ACCCTATCTCGGGCTATTCTTTTGATTTATAAGGGATTTTGCCGATTTCGGCCTATTGGTTAAAAAATGA
GCTGATTTAACAAAAATTTAACGCGAATTTTAACAAAATATTAACGTTTACAATTTAAAAGGATCTAGGT
GAAGATCCTTTTTGATAATCTCATGACCAAAATCCCTTAACGTGAGTTTTCGTTCCACTGAGCGTCAGAC
CCCGTAGAAAAGATCAAAGGATCTTCTTGAGATCCTTTTTTTCTGCGCGTAATCTGCTGCTTGCAAACAA
AAAAACCACCGCTACCAGCGGTGGTTTGTTTGCCGGATCAAGAGCTACCAACTCTTTTTCCGAAGGTAAC
TGGCTTCAGCAGAGCGCAGATACCAAATACTGTCCTTCTAGTGTAGCCGTAGTTAGGCCACCACTTCAAG
AACTCTGTAGCACCGCCTACATACCTCGCTCTGCTAATCCTGTTACCAGTCAGGCATTTGAGAAGCACAC
GGTCACACTGCTTCCGGTAGTCAATAAACCGGTAAACCAGCAATAGACATAAGCGGCTATTTAACGACCC
TGCCCTGAACCGACGACCGGGTCGAATTTGCTTTCGAATTTCTGCCATTCATCCGCTTATTATCACTTAT
TCAGGCGTAGCAACCAGGCGTTTAAGGGCACCAATAACTGCCTTAAAAAAATTACGCCCCGCCCTGCCAC
TCATCGCAGTACTGTTGTAATTCATTAAGCATTCTGCCGACATGGAAGCCATCACAAACGGCATGATGAA
CCTGAATCGCCAGCGGCATCAGCACCTTGTCGCCTTGCGTATAATATTTGCCCATGGCTAGCGGAGTGTA
TACTGGCTTACTATGTTGGCACTGATGAGGGTGTCAGTGAAGTGCTTCATGTGGCAGGAGAAAAAAGGCT
GCACCGGTGCGTCAGCAGAATATGTGATACAGGATATATTCCGCTTCCTCGCTCACTGACTCGCTACGCT
CGGTCGTTCGACTGCGGCGAGCGGAAATGGCTTACGAACGGGGCGGAGATTTCCTGGAAGATGCCAGGAA
GATACTTAACAGGGAAGTGAGAGGGCCGCGGCAAAGCCGTTTTTCCATAGGCTCCGCCCCCCTGACAAGC
ATCACGAAATCTGACGCTCAAATCAGTGGTGGCGAAACCCGACAGGACTATAAAGATACCAGGCGTTTCC
CCCTGGCGGCTCCCTCGTGCGCTCTCCTGTTCCTGCCTTTCGGTTTACCGGTGTCATTCCGCTGTTATGG
CCGCGTTTGTCTCATTCCACGCCTGACACTCAGTTCCGGGTAGGCAGTTCGCTCCAAGCTGGACTGTATG
CACGAACCCCCCGTTCAGTCCGACCGCTGCGCCTTATCCGGTAACTATCGTCTTGAGTCCAACCCGGAAA
GACATGCAAAAGCACCACTGGCAGCAGCCACTGGTAATTGATTTAGAGGAGTTAGTCTTGAAGTCATGCG
CCGGTTAAGGCTAAACTGAAAGGACAAGTTTTGGTGACTGCGCTCCTCCAAGCCAGTTACCTCGGTTCAA
AGAGTTGGTAGCTCAGAGAACCTTCGAAAAACCGCCCTGCAAGGCGGTTTTTTCGTTTTCAGAGCAAGAG
ATTACGCGCAGACCAAAACGATCTCAAGAAGATCATCTTATTAATCAGATAAAATATTTCTAGGATCATG
AGCCCGAAGTGGCGAGCCCGATCTTCCCCATCGGTGATGTCGGCGATATAGGCGCCAGCAACCGCACCTG
TGGCGCCGGTGATGCCGGCCACGATGCGTCCGGCGTAGAGGATCTGCTCATGTTTGACAGCTTATCATCG
ATGCATAATGTGCCTGTCAAATGGACGAAGCAGGGATTCTGCAAACCCTATGCTACTCCGTCAAGCCGTC
AATTGTCTGATTCGTTACCAATTATGACAACTTGACGGCTACATCATTCACTTTTTCTTCACAACCGGCA
CGGAACTCGCTCGGGCTGGCCCCGGTGCATTTTTTAAATACCCGCGAGAAATAGAGTTGATCGTCAAAAC
CAACATTGCGACCGACGGTGGCGATAGGCATCCGGGTGGTGCTCAAAAGCAGCTTCGCCTGGCTGATACG
TTGGTCCTCGCGCCAGCTTAAGACGCTAATCCCTAACTGCTGGCGGAAAAGATGTGACAGACGCGACGGC
GACAAGCAAACATGCTGTGCGACGCTGGCGATATCAAAATTGCTGTCTGCCAGGTGATCGCTGATGTACT
GACAAGCCTCGCGTACCCGATTATCCATCGGTGGATGGAGCGACTCGTTAATCGCTTCCATGCGCCGCAG
TAACAATTGCTCAAGCAGATTTATCGCCAGCAGCTCCGAATAGCGCCCTTCCCCTTGCCCGGCGTTAATG
ATTTGCCCAAACAGGTCGCTGAAATGCGGCTGGTGCGCTTCATCCGGGCGAAAGAACCCCGTATTGGCAA
ATATTGACGGCCAGTTAAGCCATTCATGCCAGTAGGCGCGCGGACGAAAGTAAACCCACTGGTGATACCA
TTCGCGAGCCTCCGGATGACGACCGTAGTGATGAATCTCTCCTGGCGGGAACAGCAAAATATCACCCGGT
CGGCAAACAAATTCTCGTCCCTGATTTTTCACCACCCCCTGACCGCGAATGGTGAGATTGAGAATATAAC
CTTTCATTCCCAGCGGTCGGTCGATAAAAAAATCGAGATAACCGTTGGCCTCAATCGGCGTTAAACCCGC
CACCAGATGGGCATTAAACGAGTATCCCGGCAGCAGGGGATCATTTTGCGCTTCAGCCATACTTTTCATA
CTCCCGCCATTCAGAGAAGAAACCAATTGTCCATATTGCATCAGACATTGCCGTCACTGCGTCTTTTACT
GGCTCTTCTCGCTAACCAAACCGGTAACCCCGCTTATTAAAAGCATTCTGTAACAAAGCGGGACCAAAGC
CATGACAAAAACGCGTAACAAAAGTGTCTATAATCACGGCAGAAAAGTCCACATTGATTATTTGCACGGC
GTCACACTTTGCTATGCCATAGCATTTTTATCCATAAGATTAGCGGATCCTACCTGACGCTTTTTATCGC
AACTCTCTACTGTTTCTCCATACCCGTTTTTTTGGGCTAGCGAATTCGAGCTCTAGGAGGCAAAAATGTC
TCAACTCAATGATAGTGACATCATCCTTTTTGAGTATAATTTTCATTATCAAAATATAAGATCTAAAAAT
ACTCTTGATATAGCATTTGGTATTGACAGAAATTTTCTTTTTGGATGTGGTGTAGCCATCGCATCTATTC
TATTAAACAATAGAGAAATCTCTTGTGAATTTCATGTTTTCACAGATTATATCAGTGATAAAGACAAATT
ATATTTTTCTGATTTAGCAAAACAATATAATTCAAGAATTAATATTTATGTTATCAATTGTGATAAGCTG
AAGTCATTACCAAGCACGAAAAACTGGACTTACGCAACATATTTTCGATTTATAATTGCAGATTATTTCT
ATCATAAACATGAAAAAATACTATATCTTGATGCAGATATTGCTTGCAAGGGTAGTATTAAAGAACTCTT
AGATTATCAATTTTCTACTAATGAAATTGCCGCAGTTGTAGCTGAAAGAGATGTTGAATGGTGGCAAAAT
CGAGCCTCGGTATTAACTACACCACAGTTAGCTTCTGGATATTTCAATGCTGGTTTTTTACTGATAAATA
TTGATGAGTGGAATCTAAATAACATTTCGTCAAAAGCTATTGAAATGTTGCGTGACCCAGATTGGGTAAG
TAAAATCACCCACCTTGATCAAGATGTACTGAATGTATTATTGAATGGTAAAGTGAAGTTTATTTCGGAG
AAATATAATACCCGATATAGTATTAACTATGAATTAAAAGACAAAGTTGATAATCCAGTCAATGATGACA
CCGTGTTTATACACTATGTGGGACCTACAAAACCCTGGCATGAGTGGGCTAACTATCCGGTGTCACGTAG
TTTTTTGATCGCCAAAGCAGCTTCTCCGTGGAGTAAAGAAGATTTACTTAAACCTGTAAATAGCAATCAG
TATCGGTATTGTGCAAAACATAAATTTAAACAAAAGCATTATATGGCAGGCATTTTTAATTATTTAAAGT
ATTATAAAGAAAAATGCTTCTAAAGATTTAAGGTTATACGAGATGGTTGATAAAATAATATTTACGGTTA
CTCCTATTTTTTCAATTCCTCCTCGCGGAGCGGCTGCTGTTGAAACGTGGATGTATCAGGTTGCTCAGCG
TACCAATTTTCCAAATCGTATTGTTTGTATCAAAAATCCAGGATACTCAAATTACACCTTTGTTAATGAT
AATTGTAGTATTCATAGGGTTGGATTCAGTCGCATATATAAGCGGTTATTTCAAAAATGGACAAGACTTG
ATCCTCTTCCATATTCACAGAGAATATTGAATATTGCACATGATTTTCCTATAACGAAAGAAAGTGTTAT
TGTAGTTCATAATAGCATGAAGCTATACACTCAAATTCGTAAGCGAGCTCCTCAGGCAAGAGTGGTTATA
CATATGCATAATGCATTTGAACCAAAATTGCTTGAGCAAAATGTTAAAATGATAGTGCCTAGTTTATACT
TGAAAAAGTATTACCAATCTTATTTAGCAAATGCAGATATTGAGATTGTACCAAATGGAATTGATTTAGA
AACCTATCAATCTAATTTTCAGCCGATCACTAGAAGCGAACTTAATATCTCCCCTGAAGAGAAAATTATT
TTTTATGCTGGGCGTATCGTCCCTGACAAAGGCATATTGCTGTTGATGCAATCATTCGAAAAATTGGCCG
CTGCTCACAAAAATTTAAAATTAGTTGTGATTGGTGATTATACAGAAATGAGTAAAAGTGACAAAGGTGC
ATATCAACGCAATGTCAGGGAAATTGCAAAACGTTTGAAGGATCGTTGCATTATGTTAGGAAGCATACCG
CCTGAAAAGATGCATTGTTATTACCCACTGGCAGATTTAGTCGTCATTCCTTCCCAGTTCCAGGAACCAT
TTTGCATGGTGGCAATTGAAGCTATGGGTGCTGGTAAGCCTGTTTTAGTGAGTACGCGTGGGGGGATGAC
GGAATTTGTCAAAGAAAATACTACGGGATTCCATTTAAAAGAACCTATGACTGCAGACTCCATAAGCAGC
GATATTTTAAAAACGTTAGCGAATCCTGAATTAACAGCAGTTGCAAAGCAAGGTCAGGACTTTGTGTTTG
AACACTACAGTTGGGATGGCGTAACTCAAAGATTCGAAGAGGTTATTCATAATTGGTTTGAATAAGCATG
CAAGCTTGGCTGTTTTG
